>Addgene plasmid #71510 | pGL4-Gateway-SCP1 | depositor partial sequence | sequence record 129011 | Full Sequence
GGCCTAACTGGCCGGTACCACAAGTTTGTACAAAAAAGCTGAACGAGAAACGTAAAATGATATAAATATC
AATATATTAAATTAGATTTTGCATAAAAAACAGACTACATAATACTGTAAAACACAACATATCCAGTCAC
TATGGCGGCCGCATTAGGCACCCCAGGCTTTACACTTTATGCTTCCGGCTCGTATAATGTGTGGATTTTG
AGTTAGGATCCGTCGAGATTTTCAGGAGCTAAGGAAGCTAAAATGGAGAAAAAAATCACTGGATATACCA
CCGTTGATATATCCCAATGGCATCGTAAAGAACATTTTGAGGCATTTCAGTCAGTTGCTCAATGTACCTA
TAACCAGACCGTTCAGCTGGATATTACGGCCTTTTTAAAGACCGTAAAGAAAAATAAGCACAAGTTTTAT
CCGGCCTTTATTCACATTCTTGCCCGCCTGATGAATGCTCATCCGGAATTCCGTATGGCAATGAAAGACG
GTGAGCTGGTGATATGGGATAGTGTTCACCCTTGTTACACCGTTTTCCATGAGCAAACTGAAACGTTTTC
ATCGCTCTGGAGTGAATACCACGACGATTTCCGGCAGTTTCTACACATATATTCGCAAGATGTGGCGTGT
TACGGTGAAAACCTGGCCTATTTCCCTAAAGGGTTTATTGAGAATATGTTTTTCGTCTCAGCCAATCCCT
GGGTGAGTTTCACCAGTTTTGATTTAAACGTGGCCAATATGGACAACTTCTTCGCCCCCGTTTTCACCAT
GGGCAAATATTATACGCAAGGCGACAAGGTGCTGATGCCGCTGGCGATTCAGGTTCATCATGCCGTTTGT
GATGGCTTCCATGTCGGCAGAATGCTTAATGAATTACAACAGTACTGCGATGAGTGGCAGGGCGGGGCGT
AAACGCGTGGATCCGGCTTACTAAAAGCCAGATAACAGTATGCGTATTTGCGCGCTGATTTTTGCGGTAT
AAGAATATATACTGATATGTATACCCGAAGTATGTCAAAAAGAGGTATGCTATGAAGCAGCGTATTACAG
TGACAGTTGACAGCGACAGCTATCAGTTGCTCAAGGCATATATGATGTCAATATCTCCGGTCTGGTAAGC
ACAACCATGCAGAATGAAGCCCGTCGTCTGCGTGCCGAACGCTGGAAAGCGGAAAATCAGGAAGGGATGG
CTGAGGTCGCCCGGTTTATTGAAATGAACGGCTCTTTTGCTGACGAGAACAGGGGCTGGTGAAATGCAGT
TTAAGGTTTACACCTATAAAAGAGAGAGCCGTTATCGTCTGTTTGTGGATGTACAGAGTGATATTATTGA
CACGCCCGGGCGACGGATGGTGATCCCCCTGGCCAGTGCACGTCTGCTGTCAGATAAAGTCTCCCGTGAA
CTTTACCCGGTGGTGCATATCGGGGATGAAAGCTGGCGCATGATGACCACCGATATGGCCAGTGTGCCGG
TCTCCGTTATCGGGGAAGAAGTGGCTGATCTCAGCCACCGCGAAAATGACATCAAAAACGCCATTAACCT
GATGTTCTGGGGAATATAAATGTCAGGCTCCCTTATACACAGCCAGTCTGCAGGTCGACCATAGTGACTG
GATATGTTGTGTTTTACAGTATTATGTAGTCTGTTTTTTATGCAAAATCTAATTTAATATATTGATATTT
ATATCATTTTACGTTTCTCGTTCAGCTTTCTTGTACAAAGTGGTAGATCTCCCTAGGGTACTTATATAAG
GGGGTGGGGGCGCGTTCGTCCTCAGTCGCGATCGAACACTCGAGCCGAGCAGACGTGCCTACGGACCGGG
CTAGCGACCTAAAGCTTGGCAATCCGGTACTGTTGGTAAAGCCACCATGGAAGATGCCAAAAACATTAAG
AAGGGCCCAGCGCCATTCTACCCACTCGAAGACGGGACCGCCGGCGAGCAGCTGCACAAAGCCATGAAGC
GCTACGCCCTGGTGCCCGGCACCATCGCCTTTACCGACGCACATATCGAGGTGGACATTACCTACGCCGA
GTACTTCGAGATGAGCGTTCGGCTGGCAGAAGCTATGAAGCGCTATGGGCTGAATACAAACCATCGGATC
GTGGTGTGCAGCGAGAATAGCTTGCAGTTCTTCATGCCCGTGTTGGGTGCCCTGTTCATCGGTGTGGCTG
TGGCCCCAGCTAACGACATCTACAACGAGCGCGAGCTGCTGAACAGCATGGGCATCAGCCAGCCCACCGT
CGTATTCGTGAGCAAGAAAGGGCTGCAAAAGATCCTCAACGTGCAAAAGAAGCTACCGATCATACAAAAG
ATCATCATCATGGATAGCAAGACCGACTACCAGGGCTTCCAAAGCATGTACACCTTCGTGACTTCCCATT
TGCCACCCGGCTTCAACGAGTACGACTTCGTGCCCGAGAGCTTCGACCGGGACAAAACCATCGCCCTGAT
CATGAACAGTAGTGGCAGTACCGGATTGCCCAAGGGCGTAGCCCTACCGCACCGCACCGCTTGTGTCCGA
TTCAGTCATGCCCGCGACCCCATCTTCGGCAACCAGATCATCCCCGACACCGCTATCCTCAGCGTGGTGC
CATTTCACCACGGCTTCGGCATGTTCACCACGCTGGGCTACTTGATCTGCGGCTTTCGGGTCGTGCTCAT
GTACCGCTTCGAGGAGGAGCTATTCTTGCGCAGCTTGCAAGACTATAAGATTCAATCTGCCCTGCTGGTG
CCCACACTATTTAGCTTCTTCGCTAAGAGCACTCTCATCGACAAGTACGACCTAAGCAACTTGCACGAGA
TCGCCAGCGGCGGGGCGCCGCTCAGCAAGGAGGTAGGTGAGGCCGTGGCCAAACGCTTCCACCTACCAGG
CATCCGCCAGGGCTACGGCCTGACAGAAACAACCAGCGCCATTCTGATCACCCCCGAAGGGGACGACAAG
CCTGGCGCAGTAGGCAAGGTGGTGCCCTTCTTCGAGGCTAAGGTGGTGGACTTGGACACCGGTAAGACAC
TGGGTGTGAACCAGCGCGGCGAGCTGTGCGTCCGTGGCCCCATGATCATGAGCGGCTACGTTAACAACCC
CGAGGCTACAAACGCTCTCATCGACAAGGACGGCTGGCTGCACAGCGGCGACATCGCCTACTGGGACGAG
GACGAGCACTTCTTCATCGTGGACCGGCTGAAGAGCCTGATCAAATACAAGGGCTACCAGGTAGCCCCAG
CCGAACTGGAGAGCATCCTGCTGCAACACCCCAACATCTTCGACGCCGGGGTCGCCGGCCTGCCCGACGA
CGATGCCGGCGAGCTGCCCGCCGCAGTCGTCGTGCTGGAACACGGTAAAACCATGACCGAGAAGGAGATC
GTGGACTATGTGGCCAGCCAGGTTACAACCGCCAAGAAGCTGCGCGGTGGTGTTGTGTTCGTGGACGAGG
TGCCTAAAGGACTGACCGGCAAGTTGGACGCCCGCAAGATCCGCGAGATTCTCATTAAGGCCAAGAAGGG
CGGCAAGATCGCCGTGTAATAATTCTAGAGTCGGGGCGGCCGGCCGCTTCGAGCAGACATGATAAGATAC
ATTGATGAGTTTGGACAAACCACAACTAGAATGCAGTGAAAAAAATGCTTTATTTGTGAAATTTGTGATG
CTATTGCTTTATTTGTAACCATTATAAGCTGCAATAAACAAGTTAACAACAACAATTGCATTCATTTTAT
GTTTCAGGTTCAGGGGGAGGTGTGGGAGGTTTTTTAAAGCAAGTAAAACCTCTACAAATGTGGTAAAATC
GATAAGGATCCGTCGACCGATGCCCTTGAGAGCCTTCAACCCAGTCAGCTCCTTCCGGTGGGCGCGGGGC
ATGACTATCGTCGCCGCACTTATGACTGTCTTCTTTATCATGCAACTCGTAGGACAGGTGCCGGCAGCGC
TCTTCCGCTTCCTCGCTCACTGACTCGCTGCGCTCGGTCGTTCGGCTGCGGCGAGCGGTATCAGCTCACT
CAAAGGCGGTAATACGGTTATCCACAGAATCAGGGGATAACGCAGGAAAGAACATGTGAGCAAAAGGCCA
GCAAAAGGCCAGGAACCGTAAAAAGGCCGCGTTGCTGGCGTTTTTCCATAGGCTCCGCCCCCCTGACGAG
CATCACAAAAATCGACGCTCAAGTCAGAGGTGGCGAAACCCGACAGGACTATAAAGATACCAGGCGTTTC
CCCCTGGAAGCTCCCTCGTGCGCTCTCCTGTTCCGACCCTGCCGCTTACCGGATACCTGTCCGCCTTTCT
CCCTTCGGGAAGCGTGGCGCTTTCTCATAGCTCACGCTGTAGGTATCTCAGTTCGGTGTAGGTCGTTCGC
TCCAAGCTGGGCTGTGTGCACGAACCCCCCGTTCAGCCCGACCGCTGCGCCTTATCCGGTAACTATCGTC
TTGAGTCCAACCCGGTAAGACACGACTTATCGCCACTGGCAGCAGCCACTGGTAACAGGATTAGCAGAGC
GAGGTATGTAGGCGGTGCTACAGAGTTCTTGAAGTGGTGGCCTAACTACGGCTACACTAGAAGAACAGTA
TTTGGTATCTGCGCTCTGCTGAAGCCAGTTACCTTCGGAAAAAGAGTTGGTAGCTCTTGATCCGGCAAAC
AAACCACCGCTGGTAGCGGTGGTTTTTTTGTTTGCAAGCAGCAGATTACGCGCAGAAAAAAAGGATCTCA
AGAAGATCCTTTGATCTTTTCTACGGGGTCTGACGCTCAGTGGAACGAAAACTCACGTTAAGGGATTTTG
GTCATGAGATTATCAAAAAGGATCTTCACCTAGATCCTTTTAAATTAAAAATGAAGTTTTAAATCAATCT
AAAGTATATATGAGTAAACTTGGTCTGACAGCGGCCGCAAATGCTAAACCACTGCAGTGGTTACCAGTGC
TTGATCAGTGAGGCACCGATCTCAGCGATCTGCCTATTTCGTTCGTCCATAGTGGCCTGACTCCCCGTCG
TGTAGATCACTACGATTCGTGAGGGCTTACCATCAGGCCCCAGCGCAGCAATGATGCCGCGAGAGCCGCG
TTCACCGGCCCCCGATTTGTCAGCAATGAACCAGCCAGCAGGGAGGGCCGAGCGAAGAAGTGGTCCTGCT
ACTTTGTCCGCCTCCATCCAGTCTATGAGCTGCTGTCGTGATGCTAGAGTAAGAAGTTCGCCAGTGAGTA
GTTTCCGAAGAGTTGTGGCCATTGCTACTGGCATCGTGGTATCACGCTCGTCGTTCGGTATGGCTTCGTT
CAACTCTGGTTCCCAGCGGTCAAGCCGGGTCACATGATCACCCATATTATGAAGAAATGCAGTCAGCTCC
TTAGGGCCTCCGATCGTTGTCAGAAGTAAGTTGGCCGCGGTGTTGTCGCTCATGGTAATGGCAGCACTAC
ACAATTCTCTTACCGTCATGCCATCCGTAAGATGCTTTTCCGTGACCGGCGAGTACTCAACCAAGTCGTT
TTGTGAGTAGTGTATACGGCGACCAAGCTGCTCTTGCCCGGCGTCTATACGGGACAACACCGCGCCACAT
AGCAGTACTTTGAAAGTGCTCATCATCGGGAATCGTTCTTCGGGGCGGAAAGACTCAAGGATCTTGCCGC
TATTGAGATCCAGTTCGATATAGCCCACTCTTGCACCCAGTTGATCTTCAGCATCTTTTACTTTCACCAG
CGTTTCGGGGTGTGCAAAAACAGGCAAGCAAAATGCCGCAAAGAAGGGAATGAGTGCGACACGAAAATGT
TGGATGCTCATACTCGTCCTTTTTCAATATTATTGAAGCATTTATCAGGGTTACTAGTACGTCTCTCAAG
GATAAGTAAGTAATATTAAGGTACGGGAGGTATTGGACAGGCCGCAATAAAATATCTTTATTTTCATTAC
ATCTGTGTGTTGGTTTTTTGTGTGAATCGATAGTACTAACATACGCTCTCCATCAAAACAAAACGAAACA
AAACAAACTAGCAAAATAGGCTGTCCCCAGTGCAAGTGCAGGTGCCAGAACATTTCTCT
