>Addgene plasmid #71510 | pGL4-Gateway-SCP1 | addgene partial sequence | sequence record 133631 | RVprimer3 5'-CTAGCAAAATAGGCTGTCCC-3'
ACTGGCCGGTACCACAAGTTTGTACAAAAAAGCTGAACGAGAAACGTAAAATGATATAAATATCAATATA
TTAAATTAGATTTTGCATAAAAAACAGACTACATAATACTGTGAAACACAACATATCCAGTCACTATGGC
GGCCGCATTAGGCACCCCAGGCTTTACACTTTATGCTTCCGGCTCGTATAATGTGTGGATTTTGAGTTAG
GATCCGTCGAGATTTTCAGGAGCTAAGGAAGCTAAAATGGAGAAAAAAATCACTGGATATACCACCGTTG
ATATATCCCAATGGCATCGTAAAGAACATTTTGAGGCATTTCAGTCAGTTGCTCAATGTACCTATAACCA
GACCGTTCAGCTGGATATTACGGCCTTTTTAAAGACCGTAAAGAAAAATAAGCACAAGTTTTATCCGGCC
TTTATTCACATTCTTGCCCGCCTGATGAATGCTCATCCGGAATTCCGTATGGCAATGAAAGACGGTGAGC
TGGTGATATGGGATAGTGTTCACCCTTGTTACACCGTTTTCCATGAGCAAACTGAAACGTTTTCATCGCT
CTGGAGTGAATACCACGACGATTTCCGGCAGTTTCTACACATATATTCGCAAGATGTGGCGTGTTACGGT
GAAAACCTGGCCTATTTCCCTAAAGGGTTTATTGAGAATATGTTTTTCGTCTCAGCCAATCCCTGGGTGA
GTTTCACCAGTTTTGATTTAAACGTGGCCAATATGGACAACTTCTTCGCCCCCGTTTTCACCATGGGCAA
ATATTATACGCAAGGCGACAAGGTGCTGATGCCGCTGGCGATTCAGGTTCATCATGCCGTTTGTGATGG
