>Addgene plasmid #71510 | pGL4-Gateway-SCP1 | addgene partial sequence | sequence record 133632 | SV40pA-R 5'-GAAATTTGTGATGCTATTGC-3'
ATTTTATGTTTCAGGTTCAGGGGGAGGTGTGGGAGGTTTTTTAAAGCAAGTAAAACCTCTACAAATGTGG
TAAAATCGATAAGGATCCGTCGACCGATGCCCTTGAGAGCCTTCAACCCAGTCAGCTCCTTCCGGTGGGC
GCGGGGCATGACTATCGTCGCCGCACTTATGACTGTCTTCTTTATCATGCAACTCGTAGGACAGGTGCCG
GCAGCGCTCTTCCGCTTCCTCGCTCACTGACTCGCTGCGCTCGGTCGTTCGGCTGCGGCGAGCGGTATCA
GCTCACTCAAAGGCGGTAATACGGTTATCCACAGAATCAGGGGATAACGCAGGAAAGAACATGTGAGCAA
AAGGCCAGCAAAAGGCCAGGAACCGTAAAAAGGCCGCGTTGCTGGCGTTTTTCCATAGGCTCCGCCCCCC
TGACGAGCATCACAAAAATCGACGCTCAAGTCAGAGGTGGCGAAACCCGACAGGACTATAAAGATACCAG
GCGTTTCCCCCTGGAAGCTCCCTCGTGCGCTCTCCTGTTCCGACCCTGCCGCTTACCGGATACCTGTCCG
CCTTTCTCCCTTCGGGAAGCGTGGCGCTTTCTCATAGCTCACGCTGTAGGTATCTCAGTTCGGTGTAGGT
CGTTCGCTCCAAGCTGGGCTGTGTGCACGAACCCCCCGTTCAGCCCGACCGCTGCGCCTTATCCGGTAAC
TATCGTCTTGAGTCCAACCCGGTAAGACACGACTTATCGCCACTGGCAGCAGCCACTGGTAACAGGATTA
GCAGAGCGAGGTATGTAGGCGGTGCTACAGAG
