>Addgene plasmid #71510 | pGL4-Gateway-SCP1 | addgene partial sequence | sequence record 134599 | GW-3 5'-GCATGATGACCACCGATATG-3'
AGTGGCTGATCTCAGCCACCGCGAAAATGACATCAAAAACGCCATTAACCTGATGTTCTGGGGAATATAA
ATGTCAGGCTCCCTTATACACAGCCAGTCTGCAGGTCGACCATAGTGACTGGATATGTTGTGTTTTACAG
TATTATGTAGTCTGTTTTTTATGCAAAATCTAATTTAATATATTGATATTTATATCATTTTACGTTTCTC
GTTCAGCTTTCTTGTACAAAGTGGTAGATCTCCCTAGGGTACTTATATAAGGGGGTGGGGGCGCGTTCGT
CCTCAGTCGCGATCGAACACTCGAGCCGAGCAGACGTGCCTACGGACCGGGCTAGCGACCTAAAGCTTGG
CAATCCGGTACTGTTGGTAAAGCCACCATGGAAGATGCCAAAAACATTAAGAAGGGCCCAGCGCCATTCT
ACCCACTCGAAGACGGGACCGCCGGCGAGCAGCTGCACAAAGCCATGAAGCGCTACGCCCTGGTGCCCGG
CACCATCGCCTTTACCGACGCACATATCGAGGTGGACATTACCTACGCCGAGTACTTCGAGATGAGCGTT
CGGCTGGCAGAAGCTATGAAGCGCTATGGGCTGAATACAAACCATCGGATCGTGGTGTGCAGCGAGAATA
GCTTGCAGTTCTTCATGCCCGTGTTGGGTGCCCTGTTCATCGGTGTGGCTGTGGCCCCAGCTAACGACAT
CTACAACGAGCGCGAGCTGCTGAACAGCATGGGCATCAGCCAGCCCACCGTCGTATTCGTGAGCAAGAAA
GGGCTGCAAAAGATCCTCAACGTGCAAAAGAAGCTACCGATCATACAAAAGATCATCATCATGG
