>Addgene plasmid #71510 | pGL4-Gateway-SCP1 | addgene partial sequence | sequence record 134849 | GW-3 5'-GCATGATGACCACCGATATG-3'
AAAATGACATCAAAAACGCCATTAACCTGATGTTCTGGGGAATATAAATGTCAGGCTCCCTTATACACAG
CCAGTCTGCAGGTCGACCATAGTGACTGGATATGTTGTGTTTTACAGTATTATGTAGTCTGTTTTTTATG
CAAAATCTAATTTAATATATTGATATTTATATCATTTTACGTTTCTCGTTCAGCTTTCTTGTACAAAGTG
GTAGATCTCCCTAGGGTACTTATATAAGGGGGTGGGGGCGCGTTCGTCCTCAGTCGCGATCGAACACTCG
AGCCGAGCAGACGTGCCTACGGACCGGGCTAGCGACCTAAAGCTTGGCAATCCGGTACTGTTGGTAAAGC
CACCATGGAAGATGCCAAAAACATTAAGAAGGGCCCAGCGCCATTCTACCCACTCGAAGACGGGACCGCC
GGCGAGCAGCTGCACAAAGCCATGAAGCGCTACGCCCTGGTGCCCGGCACCATCGCCTTTACCGACGCAC
ATATCGAGGTGGACATTACCTACGCCGAGTACTTCGAGATGAGCGTTCGGCTGGCAGAAGCTATGAAGCG
CTATGGGCTGAATACAAACCATCGGATCGTGGTGTGCAGCGAGAATAGCTTGCAGTTCTTCATGCCCGTG
TTGGGTGCCCTGTTCATCGGTGTGGCTGTGGCCCCAGCTAACGACATCTACAACGAGCGCGAGCTGCTGA
ACAGCATGGGCATCAGCCAGCCCACCGTCGTATTCGTGAGCAAGAAAGGGCTGCAAAAGATCCTCAACGT
GCAAAAGAAGCTACCGATCATACAAAAGATCATCATCATGGATAGCAAGACCGACTACCAGGGCTTCCAA
AGCATGTACACCTTCGTGACTTCCCATTT
