[The description below was written by a language model from this plasmid's Addgene catalogue record.]
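Description:
pGL4-Gateway-SCP1 is an empty mammalian reporter backbone derived from the Promega pGL4.10 firefly luciferase vector, built to validate candidate enhancers identified in human STARR-seq screens. Two elements were added upstream of the luciferase coding sequence. A Gateway destination cassette was placed between the KpnI and BglII sites, and the synthetic Super Core Promoter 1 (SCP1) between BglII and HindIII. SCP1 is a strong minimal core promoter that supports little transcription on its own but responds well to enhancers. A candidate fragment recombined into the Gateway position therefore sits directly upstream of the core promoter, and its activity is read out as luciferase signal after transfection.

The plasmid is high copy in bacteria and is selected with ampicillin and chloramphenicol. Ampicillin resistance comes from the backbone, and chloramphenicol resistance is the marker typically carried within a Gateway cassette. The cassette also encodes the ccdB toxin as a counter-selection marker, so the unrecombined vector is propagated in a ccdB-tolerant strain. After an LR reaction replaces the cassette with an enhancer candidate from an entry clone, recombinants can grow in standard strains. No insert is present in the deposited form, and no feature table was supplied, so the origin of replication and polyadenylation elements are not itemised beyond what the pGL4.10 backbone implies.

The depositor notes that this version was used in the original STARR-seq study and has since been superseded by an improved plasmid, which they recommend for all enhancer-activity tests in mammalian cells. They also caution that plasmid transfection can trigger an innate immune response that may influence such measurements.
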