Addgene plasmid #71510: pGL4-Gateway-SCP1
Purpose: (Empty Backbone) humanSTARR-seq validation vector with Gateway cassette upstream of the firefly luciferase gene and the SCP1 core promoter
Depositing lab: Alexander Stark. Depositing organization: Research Institute of Molecular Pathology (IMP). Publication: Genome-wide quantitative enhancer activity maps identified by STARR-seq. Arnold CD, Gerlach D, Stelzer C, Boryn LM, Rath M, Stark A. Science. 2013 Mar 1;339(6123):1074-7. doi: 10.1126/science.1232542. Epub 2013 Jan 17. PubMed 23328393.
Backbone
  Vector backbone: pGL4.10
  Backbone manufacturer: Promega
  Vector type: Mammalian Expression ; humanSTARR-seq validation vector
  Tag / fusion protein: luciferase (C terminal on backbone)
Growth in bacteria
  Bacterial resistance: Chloramphenicol and Ampicillin, 25 & 100 μg/mL
  Growth temperature: 37°C
  Growth strain: ccdB Survival
  Copy number: High Copy
Gene/Insert
  Gene/Insert name: None
  Tag / fusion protein: luciferase (C terminal on backbone)
Terms and licenses: Academic/Nonprofit Terms; Industry Terms: Not Available to Industry
Depositor comments: Note: The plasmid for enhancer-activity testing by luciferase assays has been used in the Arnold et al. 2013 publication. It should be replaced for all enhancer activity tests mammalian cells with the updated version reported by Muerdter et al. 2017. The improved version is Addgene plasmid # 99297. For enhancer-activity measurements in mammalian cells, please also consider the possibility of a plasmid-induced innate immune response (see Muerdter et al., 2017). Gateway-cassette was added between the KpnI and BglII sites and SCP1 between BglII and HindIII
How to cite: pGL4-Gateway-SCP1 was a gift from Alexander Stark (Addgene plasmid # 71510 ; http://n2t.net/addgene:71510 ; RRID:Addgene_71510)
